Addgene plasmid #226906: pAM262
Purpose: 20aa^Pex15(1-253)-PSP-6xHis-FLAG
Depositing lab: Andreas Martin. Depositing organization: University of California, Berkeley. Publication: The AAA+ ATPase Msp1 is a processive protein translocase with robust unfoldase activity. Castanzo DT, LaFrance B, Martin A. Proc Natl Acad Sci U S A. 2020 Jun 30;117(26):14970-14977. doi: 10.1073/pnas.1920109117. Epub 2020 Jun 15. PubMed 32541053.
Backbone
  Vector backbone: pET-DUET
  Vector type: Bacterial Expression
Growth in bacteria
  Bacterial resistance: Ampicillin, 100 μg/mL
  Growth temperature: 37°C
  Growth strain: DH5alpha
  Copy number: High Copy
Gene/Insert
  Gene/Insert name: pex15
  Species: S. cerevisiae (budding yeast)
  Mutation: 1-253
  Entrez Gene: PEX15 (a.k.a. YOL044W, PAS21)
  Promoter: T7
  Tag / fusion protein: -PSP-6xHis-FLAG (C terminal on insert)
  Cloning method: Unknown
  Sequencing primers: 5′ T7
Terms and licenses: Academic/Nonprofit Terms; Industry Terms: Not Available to Industry
How to cite: pAM262 was a gift from Andreas Martin (Addgene plasmid # 226906 ; http://n2t.net/addgene:226906 ; RRID:Addgene_226906)
