[The description below was written by a language model from this plasmid's Addgene catalogue record and pLannotate feature annotations shown in this document.]
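Description:
pAM262 is a bacterial expression plasmid of about 6 kb, recorded as built on a pET-DUET backbone, that produces a truncated form of the Saccharomyces cerevisiae peroxisomal protein Pex15 in E. coli. It is propagated through a ColE1/pBR322-type origin accompanied by the bom mobility region and the rop gene. The catalogue lists it as high copy, although rop normally moderates copy number. Selection is by ampicillin via the β-lactamase gene and its own promoter. An f1 phage origin is also present, along with short tetracycline-resistance gene fragments that are backbone remnants and not functional markers.

The expression cassette is a standard T7lac arrangement. A T7 promoter is followed by a lac operator, the strong phage T7 gene 10 ribosome binding site, the open reading frame and a T7 terminator. The plasmid-borne lacI gene supplies repressor, so transcription stays off until IPTG is added in a host that expresses T7 RNA polymerase. Only one such cassette is annotated in the feature table.

The insert encodes Pex15 residues 1–253. The purpose line indicates that a 20-amino-acid N-terminal extension precedes it, and the gap between the RBS and the annotated PEX15 fragment is consistent with this. At the C terminus it is fused to "PSP" (presumably a PreScission protease site, though the record does not expand the abbreviation), a 6xHis tag and a FLAG epitope. The annotation software labels the FLAG as a 3xFLAG fragment, and the short "SET1" hit nearby is probably a spurious match. The tags allow affinity purification and detection. According to the associated publication title, the protein was made for biochemical study of the AAA+ ATPase Msp1, plausibly as a translocation or unfolding substrate, although the record does not state that role.
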