Features (pLannotate 1.2.2; 19 found; start..end, strand, type, name):
     28..307     -  CDS            TcR (fragment): tetracycline efflux protein; tet; confers resistance to tetracycline
    333..351     +  promoter       T7 promoter: promoter for bacteriophage T7 RNA polymerase
    352..376     +  protein_bind   lac operator: The lac repressor binds to the lac operator to inhibit transcription in E. coli. This inhibition can be relieved by adding lactose or isopropyl-β-D-thiogalactopyranoside (IPTG). lac repressor encoded by lacI
    391..413     +  RBS            RBS: efficient ribosome binding site from bacteriophage T7 gene 10 (Olins and Rangwala, 1989)
    483..1238    +  CDS            PEX15 (fragment): PEX15_YEAST - Also known as PAS21. Experimental evidence at protein level: Swiss-Prot protein existence level 1. Essential for the biogenesis of peroxisomes. Has a role in anchoring PEX6 onto the peroxisomal membrane. From Saccharomyces cerevisiae (strain ATCC 204508 / S288c) (Baker's yeast).
   1287..1304    +  CDS            3xFLAG (fragment): three tandem FLAG® epitope tags, followed by an enterokinase cleavage site
   1320..1337    +  CDS            SET1 (fragment): solubility-enhancement tag derived from T7 phage gene 10B
   1345..1392    +  terminator     T7 terminator: transcription terminator for bacteriophage T7 RNA polymerase
   1429..1884    +  rep_origin     f1 ori (sequence partly withheld): f1 bacteriophage origin of replication; arrow indicates direction of (+) strand synthesis
   1999..2859    -  CDS            AmpR: β-lactamase; bla; confers resistance to ampicillin, carbenicillin, and related antibiotics
   2860..2952    -  promoter       AmpR promoter: bla
   3033..3621    +  rep_origin     ori: high-copy-number ColE1/pMB1/pBR322/pUC origin of replication
   3807..3946    -  misc_feature   bom: basis of mobility region from pBR322
   4048..4239    -  CDS            rop: Rop protein, which maintains plasmids at low copy number; rop
   4256..4636    +  CDS            YPB1_ECOLX: Protein predicted: Swiss-Prot protein existence level 4. From Escherichia coli.
   4698..4762    -  CDS            TcR (fragment): tetracycline efflux protein; tet; confers resistance to tetracycline
   4777..4798    -  protein_bind   CAP binding site: CAP binding activates transcription in the presence of cAMP. E. coli catabolite activator protein
   4811..5893    -  CDS            lacI: lac repressor; lacI; The lac repressor binds to the lac operator to inhibit transcription in E. coli. This inhibition can be relieved by adding lactose or isopropyl-β-D-thiogalactopyranoside (IPTG).
   5894..20      -  promoter       lacI promoter (across the origin): lacI
>Addgene plasmid #226906 | pAM262 | addgene full sequence | sequence record 451042 | Addgene NGS Result
TTGCGCCATTCGATGGTGTCCGGGATCTCGACGCTCTCCCTTATGCGACTCCTGCATTAGGAAGCAGCCC
AGTAGTAGGTTGAGGCCGTTGAGCACCGCCGCCGCAAGGAATGGTGCATGCAAGGAGATGGCGCCCAACA
GTCCCCCGGCCACGGGGCCTGCCACCATACCCACGCCGAAACAAGCGCTCATGAGCCCGAAGTGGCGAGC
CCGATCTTCCCCATCGGTGATGTCGGCGATATAGGCGCCAGCAACCGCACCTGTGGCGCCGGTGATGCCG
GCCACGATGCGTCCGGCGTAGAGGATCGAGATCGATCTCGATCCCGCGAAATTAATACGACTCACTATAG
GGGAATTGTGAGCGGATAACAATTCCCCTCTAGAAATAATTTTGTTTAACTTTAAGAAGGAGATATACCA
TGGCACACGGCGGTAAACATACATTCAACAATGAGAACGTAAGTGCAAGGCTCGGGGGAGCGGCTGCAAG
TGAGATAATGAACAATCTGCCTATGCATTCCCTCGATTCTTCTCTAAGGGATTTACTTAACGATGACTTA
TTCATTGAAAGTGATGAATCGACCAAGTCGGTAAATGATCAGAGGAGTGAAGTATTTCAAGAATGTGTGA
ACCTTTTCATAAAAAGAGATATCAAGGATTGCCTAGAAAAAATGTCTGAGGTTGGATTTATTGATATTAC
CGTTTTCAAGTCCAACCCTATGATATTAGATTTATTTGTCAGCGCCTGTGATATTATGCCCAGCTTTACC
AAATTAGGTTTAACACTGCAGAGTGAGATTTTGAATATTTTCACGTTAGATACCCCTCAATGTATTGAGA
CAAGAAAAATTATTCTCGGTGACCTCAGTAAACTTTTGGTCATCAATAAATTCTTTCGATGCTGTATCAA
GGTTATTCAGTTTAACTTAACTGATCACACCGAACAAGAAGAAAAAACTCTGGAGCTTGAATCCATAATG
AGTGATTTCATTTTCGTATACATAACGAAAATGAGGACAACTATAGATGTAGTTGGCTTACAAGAATTAA
TCGAGATATTCATCTTTCAGGTGAAGGTAAAACTGCATCATAAAAAACCCTCACCGAATATGTATTGGGC
GCTTTGCAAAACATTACCTAAGTTATCTCCAACCCTAAAGGGCCTTTACTTATCTAAAGATGTTTCCATA
GAGGATGCTATTCTGAACTCAATAGATAATAAAATACAAAAAGATAAGCTGGAAGTCCTGTTCCAAGGTC
CGCACCATCACCACCATCATGATTATAAGGATGACGATGACAAGTGATTAATTAACCTAGGCTGCTGCCA
CCGCTGAGCAATAACTAGCATAACCCCTTGGGGCCTCTAAACGGGTCTTGAGGGGTTTTTTGCTGAAAGG
AGGAACTATATCCGGATTGGCGAATGGG
[124 nt withheld, positions 1429-1552]
C
[91 nt withheld, positions 1554-1644]
A
[49 nt withheld, positions 1646-1694]
CCTTTGACGTTGGAGTCCACGTTCTTT
[37 nt withheld, positions 1722-1758]
ACCCTATCTCGGTCTATTCTTTTGATTTATAAGGGATTTTGCCGATTTCGGCCTATTGGTTAAAAAATGA
GCTGATTTAACAAAAATTTAACGCGAATTTTAACAAAATATTAACGTTTACAATTTCTGGCGGCACGATG
GCATGAGATTATCAAAAAGGATCTTCACCTAGATCCTTTTAAATTAAAAATGAAGTTTTAAATCAATCTA
AAGTATATATGAGTAAACTTGGTCTGACAGTTACCAATGCTTAATCAGTGAGGCACCTATCTCAGCGATC
TGTCTATTTCGTTCATCCATAGTTGCCTGACTCCCCGTCGTGTAGATAACTACGATACGGGAGGGCTTAC
CATCTGGCCCCAGTGCTGCAATGATACCGCGAGACCCACGCTCACCGGCTCCAGATTTATCAGCAATAAA
CCAGCCAGCCGGAAGGACCGAGCGCAGAAGTGGTCCTGCAACTTTATCCGCCTCCATCCAGTCTATTAAT
TGTTGCCGGGAAGCTAGAGTAAGTAGTTCGCCAGTTAATAGTTTGCGCAACGTTGTTGCCATTGCTACAG
GCATCGTGGTGTCACGCTCGTCGTTTGGTATGGCTTCATTCAGCTCCGGTTCCCAACGATCAAGGCGAGT
TACATGATCCCCCATGTTGTGCAAAAAAGCGGTTAGCTCCTTCGGTCCTCCGATCGTTGTCAGAAGTAAG
TTGGCCGCAGTGTTATCACTCATGGTTATGGCAGCACTGCATAATTCTCTTACTGTCATGCCATCCGTAA
GATGCTTTTCTGTGACTGGTGAGTACTCAACCAAGTCATTCTGAGAATAGTGTATGCGGCGACCGAGTTG
CTCTTGCCCGGCGTCAATACGGGATAATACCGCGCCACATAGCAGAACTTTAAAAGTGCTCATCATTGGA
AAACGTTCTTCGGGGCGAAAACTCTCAAGGATCTTACCGCTGTTGAGATCCAGTTCGATGTAACCCACTC
GTGCACCCAACTGATCTTCAGCATCTTTTACTTTCACCAGCGTTTCTGGGTGAGCAAAAACAGGAAGGCA
AAATGCCGCAAAAAAGGGAATAAGGGCGACACGGAAATGTTGAATACTCATACTCTTCCTTTTTCAATCA
TGATTGAAGCATTTATCAGGGTTATTGTCTCATGAGCGGATACATATTTGAATGTATTTAGAAAAATAAA
CAAATAGGTCATGACCAAAATCCCTTAACGTGAGTTTTCGTTCCACTGAGCGTCAGACCCCGTAGAAAAG
ATCAAAGGATCTTCTTGAGATCCTTTTTTTCTGCGCGTAATCTGCTGCTTGCAAACAAAAAAACCACCGC
TACCAGCGGTGGTTTGTTTGCCGGATCAAGAGCTACCAACTCTTTTTCCGAAGGTAACTGGCTTCAGCAG
AGCGCAGATACCAAATACTGTCCTTCTAGTGTAGCCGTAGTTAGGCCACCACTTCAAGAACTCTGTAGCA
CCGCCTACATACCTCGCTCTGCTAATCCTGTTACCAGTGGCTGCTGCCAGTGGCGATAAGTCGTGTCTTA
CCGGGTTGGACTCAAGACGATAGTTACCGGATAAGGCGCAGCGGTCGGGCTGAACGGGGGGTTCGTGCAC
ACAGCCCAGCTTGGAGCGAACGACCTACACCGAACTGAGATACCTACAGCGTGAGCTATGAGAAAGCGCC
ACGCTTCCCGAAGGGAGAAAGGCGGACAGGTATCCGGTAAGCGGCAGGGTCGGAACAGGAGAGCGCACGA
GGGAGCTTCCAGGGGGAAACGCCTGGTATCTTTATAGTCCTGTCGGGTTTCGCCACCTCTGACTTGAGCG
TCGATTTTTGTGATGCTCGTCAGGGGGGCGGAGCCTATGGAAAAACGCCAGCAACGCGGCCTTTTTACGG
TTCCTGGCCTTTTGCTGGCCTTTTGCTCACATGTTCTTTCCTGCGTTATCCCCTGATTCTGTGGATAACC
GTATTACCGCCTTTGAGTGAGCTGATACCGCTCGCCGCAGCCGAACGACCGAGCGCAGCGAGTCAGTGAG
CGAGGAAGCGGAAGAGCGCCTGATGCGGTATTTTCTCCTTACGCATCTGTGCGGTATTTCACACCGCAAT
GGTGCACTCTCAGTACAATCTGCTCTGATGCCGCATAGTTAAGCCAGTATACACTCCGCTATCGCTACGT
GACTGGGTCATGGCTGCGCCCCGACACCCGCCAACACCCGCTGACGCGCCCTGACGGGCTTGTCTGCTCC
CGGCATCCGCTTACAGACAAGCTGTGACCGTCTCCGGGAGCTGCATGTGTCAGAGGTTTTCACCGTCATC
ACCGAAACGCGCGAGGCAGCTGCGGTAAAGCTCATCAGCGTGGTCGTGAAGCGATTCACAGATGTCTGCC
TGTTCATCCGCGTCCAGCTCGTTGAGTTTCTCCAGAAGCGTTAATGTCTGGCTTCTGATAAAGCGGGCCA
TGTTAAGGGCGGTTTTTTCCTGTTTGGTCACTGATGCCTCCGTGTAAGGGGGATTTCTGTTCATGGGGGT
AATGATACCGATGAAACGAGAGAGGATGCTCACGATACGGGTTACTGATGATGAACATGCCCGGTTACTG
GAACGTTGTGAGGGTAAACAACTGGCGGTATGGATGCGGCGGGACCAGAGAAAAATCACTCAGGGTCAAT
GCCAGCGCTTCGTTAATACAGATGTAGGTGTTCCACAGGGTAGCCAGCAGCATCCTGCGATGCAGATCCG
GAACATAATGGTGCAGGGCGCTGACTTCCGCGTTTCCAGACTTTACGAAACACGGAAACCGAAGACCATT
CATGTTGTTGCTCAGGTCGCAGACGTTTTGCAGCAGCAGTCGCTTCACGTTCGCTCGCGTATCGGTGATT
CATTCTGCTAACCAGTAAGGCAACCCCGCCAGCCTAGCCGGGTCCTCAACGACAGGAGCACGATCATGCT
AGTCATGCCCCGCGCCCACCGGAAGGAGCTGACTGGGTTGAAGGCTCTCAAGGGCATCGGTCGAGATCCC
GGTGCCTAATGAGTGAGCTAACTTACATTAATTGCGTTGCGCTCACTGCCCGCTTTCCAGTCGGGAAACC
TGTCGTGCCAGCTGCATTAATGAATCGGCCAACGCGCGGGGAGAGGCGGTTTGCGTATTGGGCGCCAGGG
TGGTTTTTCTTTTCACCAGTGAGACGGGCAACAGCTGATTGCCCTTCACCGCCTGGCCCTGAGAGAGTTG
CAGCAAGCGGTCCACGCTGGTTTGCCCCAGCAGGCGAAAATCCTGTTTGATGGTGGTTAACGGCGGGATA
TAACATGAGCTGTCTTCGGTATCGTCGTATCCCACTACCGAGATGTCCGCACCAACGCGCAGCCCGGACT
CGGTAATGGCGCGCATTGCGCCCAGCGCCATCTGATCGTTGGCAACCAGCATCGCAGTGGGAACGATGCC
CTCATTCAGCATTTGCATGGTTTGTTGAAAACCGGACATGGCACTCCAGTCGCCTTCCCGTTCCGCTATC
GGCTGAATTTGATTGCGAGTGAGATATTTATGCCAGCCAGCCAGACGCAGACGCGCCGAGACAGAACTTA
ATGGGCCCGCTAACAGCGCGATTTGCTGGTGACCCAATGCGACCAGATGCTCCACGCCCAGTCGCGTACC
GTCTTCATGGGAGAAAATAATACTGTTGATGGGTGTCTGGTCAGAGACATCAAGAAATAACGCCGGAACA
TTAGTGCAGGCAGCTTCCACAGCAATGGCATCCTGGTCATCCAGCGGATAGTTAATGATCAGCCCACTGA
CGCGTTGCGCGAGAAGATTGTGCACCGCCGCTTTACAGGCTTCGACGCCGCTTCGTTCTACCATCGACAC
CACCACGCTGGCACCCAGTTGATCGGCGCGAGATTTAATCGCCGCGACAATTTGCGACGGCGCGTGCAGG
GCCAGACTGGAGGTGGCAACGCCAATCAGCAACGACTGTTTGCCCGCCAGTTGTTGTGCCACGCGGTTGG
GAATGTAATTCAGCTCCGCCATCGCCGCTTCCACTTTTTCCCGCGTTTTCGCAGAAACGTGGCTGGCCTG
GTTCACCACGCGGGAAACGGTCTGATAAGAGACACCGGCATACTCTGCGACATCGTATAACGTTACTGGT
TTCACATTCACCACCCTGAATTGACTCTCTTCCGGGCGCTATCATGCCATACCGCGAAAGGTT
